>Addgene plasmid #25082 | pDEST51-LRRK2-R1441G | addgene partial sequence | sequence record 31053 | 25082 with hLRRK2-Fwd2 5'-CCTGAGATTGGCTGTCTTGA
ACTAAGATCCTTTCCCAATGAAATGGGGAAATTAAGCAAAATATGGGATCTTCCTTTGGATGAACTGCAT
CTTAACTTTGATTTTAAACATATAGGATGTAAAGCCAAAGACATCATAAGGTTTCTTCAACAGCGATTAA
AAAAGGCTGTGCCTTATAACCGAATGAAACTTATGATTGTGGGAAATACTGGGAGTGGTAAAACCACCTT
ATTGCAGCAATTAATGAAAACCAAGAAATCAGATCTTGGAATGCAAAGTGCCACAGTTGGCATAGATGTG
AAAGACTGGCCTATCCAAATAAGAGACAAAAGAAAGAGAGATCTCGTCCTAAATGTGTGGGATTTTGCAG
GTCGTGAGGAATTCTATAGTACTCATCCCCATTTTATGACGCAGCGAGCATTGTACCTTGCTGTCTATGA
CCTCAGCAAGGGACAGGCTGAAGTTGATGCCATGAAGCCTTGGCTCTTCAATATAAAGGCTGGCGCTTCT
TCTTCCCCTGTGATTCTCGTTGGCACACATTTGGATGTTTCTGATGAGAAGCAACGCAAAGCCTGCATGA
GTAAAATCACCAAGGAACTCCTGAATAAGCGAGGGTTCCCTGCCATACGAGATTACCACTTTGTGAATGC
CACCGAGGAATCTGATGCTTTGGCAAAACTTCGGAAAACCATCATAAACGAGAGCCTTAATTTCAAGATC
CGAGATCAGCTTGTTGTTGGACAGCTGATTCCAGACTGCTATGTAGAACTTGAAAAAATCATTTTATCGG
AGCGTAAAAATGTGCCAATTGAATTTCCCGTAATTGACCGGAAACGATTATTACAACTAGTGAGAGAAAA
TCAGCTGCAGTTAGATGAAAATGAGCTTCCTCACGCAGTTCACTTTCTAAAT
