>Addgene plasmid #25082 | pDEST51-LRRK2-R1441G | addgene partial sequence | sequence record 31054 | 25082 with BGH-rev
ATGGTGATGGTGATGATGACCGGTACGCGTAGAATCGAGACCGAGGAGAGGGTTAGGGATAGGCTTACCT
TCGAACCGCGGGCCCTCTAGATCAACCACTTTGTACAAGAAAGCTGGGTCGAATTCGCCCTTTTTCTCAA
CAGATGTTCGTCTCATTTTTTCAGCTAATTCTTTTCTCACTTCAATGTGTTTTTCTAAATTTTGCACTTC
ATGTGGAAGATTGATGTCCCAAACGGTCAAGCAAGATTGTATCTCTTTCTGCTTTTGTGTACCTTCAGTA
TTTTTCCGGTTGTAGCCCAATACCAGCATGACATTTTTAAGGCTTCCTAGCTGTGCTGTCATCATGACTC
TGACCGAATTACAAAAGTTGTAAATTACACGTATAAGTCGACGAGTTGAAAGATCCAGGAGTAAAATATG
GCCTCCTCCAGTTCCTATCCAAAGAGCAGTGTTCTTCTGAAGGCAGAGGGTTTTCACTCTCCCAGAATAA
GACATTTTGTGTTTTGATTCCTTGTTTTCTTTTACCATTACCTCCCTTAAAAAGTGCACGCAGTCTATTA
GTCCACAGAGTTTTTCAGTTTTCTTATCCCACACTTCCACAACAGGGCTATTTTGCTTAGCAATATAGAG
AGCAGTGTCTACCACCACTGTTATGATGTTGGAATCACTGAAAGCTGCATAAGAAAACAGTTGGCTTGTT
CTTGTCTCAATGAGTTTCTGAATGGTGAAATCATTAGAAAAGGAGAAAATCTTTGTGCCACATCCTCCCC
ACATTACATTTCTTTCCGTTGAATTTGTGGATTCACTCAAACACATCAATGGAGT
