[The description below was written by a language model from this plasmid's Addgene catalogue record.]
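Description:
pDEST51-LRRK2-R1441G is a mammalian expression plasmid built on the Invitrogen Gateway destination vector pEF-DEST51 (about 7.5 kb without insert). It carries the full-length human LRRK2 coding sequence (about 7.6 kb) with arginine 1441 changed to glycine. LRRK2 (also known as dardarin or PARK8) is a large leucine-rich repeat kinase linked to Parkinson disease. The associated publication title describes the protein as a disease-associated dimer that undergoes intramolecular autophosphorylation. The insert was introduced by Gateway recombination, and the record lists attR1 and attR2 as the flanking 5′ and 3′ sites. The protein is fused at its C terminus to a V5 epitope followed by a 6xHis tag, which allows antibody detection or immunoprecipitation and metal-affinity purification.

The plasmid is propagated in bacteria under ampicillin selection. A recombination-deficient strain is specified as the host, which is common for large inserts prone to rearrangement. The copy number is not recorded. Blasticidin is the selectable marker for mammalian cells, so stable lines can be derived as well as transient transfectants. The record does not name the promoter explicitly. The pEF-DEST51 backbone name suggests EF-1α-driven expression, and the listed sequencing primers indicate a T7 priming site upstream of the insert and a BGH polyadenylation region downstream. No feature table was supplied, so these elements cannot be confirmed from annotation. The construct is suited to expressing tagged mutant LRRK2 in cultured mammalian cells, for example to compare its kinase activity, autophosphorylation or dimerization with those of wild-type and other variant forms.
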