Addgene plasmid #25082: pDEST51-LRRK2-R1441G
Depositing lab: Mark Cookson. Publication: The Parkinson Disease-associated Leucine-rich Repeat Kinase 2 (LRRK2) Is a Dimer That Undergoes Intramolecular Autophosphorylation. . J Biol Chem. 2008 Jun 13;283(24):16906-14. 10.1074/jbc.M708718200 PubMed 18397888.
Backbone
  Vector backbone: pEF-DEST51
  Backbone manufacturer: Invitrogen
  Backbone size w/o insert (bp): 7464
  Vector type: Mammalian Expression ; Destination Vector
  Selectable markers: Blasticidin
Growth in bacteria
  Bacterial resistance: Ampicillin, 100 μg/mL
  Growth temperature: 37°C
  Growth strain: Stbl3
  Growth instructions: Stbl3
  Copy number: Unknown
Gene/Insert
  Gene/Insert name: LRRK2
  Species: H. sapiens (human)
  Insert size (bp): 7584
  Mutation: Arginine 1441 mutated to Glycine
  Entrez Gene: LRRK2 (a.k.a. AURA17, DARDARIN, PARK8, RIPK7, ROCO2)
  Tag / fusion protein: V5 (C terminal on insert); 6XHis (C terminal on insert)
  Cloning method: Gateway Cloning; 5′ cloning site attR1 (not destroyed); 3′ cloning site attR2 (not destroyed)
  Sequencing primers: 5′ T7; 3′ BGH-rev
Terms and licenses: Academic/Nonprofit Terms; Industry Terms: Not Available to Industry
How to cite: pDEST51-LRRK2-R1441G was a gift from Mark Cookson (Addgene plasmid # 25082 ; http://n2t.net/addgene:25082 ; RRID:Addgene_25082)
